Addgene plasmid #35353: pBbB5c-GFP
Depositing lab: Jay Keasling. Depositing organization: University of California, Berkeley. Publication: BglBrick vectors and datasheets: A synthetic biology platform for gene expression. Lee TS, Krupa RA, Zhang F, Hajimorad M, Holtz WJ, Prasad N, Lee SK, Keasling JD. J Biol Eng. 2011 Sep 20;5:12. 10.1186/1754-1611-5-12 PubMed 21933410.
Backbone
  Vector backbone: pBb
  Backbone size w/o insert (bp): 3977
  Vector type: Bacterial Expression, Synthetic Biology
Growth in bacteria
  Bacterial resistance: Chloramphenicol, 25 μg/mL
  Growth temperature: 37°C
  Growth strain: DH5alpha
  Copy number: Low Copy
Gene/Insert
  Gene/Insert name: GFP (alt name: JBEI Part ID: JPUB_000119)
  Species: Synthetic
  Insert size (bp): 717
  Promoter: lacUV5
  Cloning method: Restriction Enzyme
  Sequencing primers: 5′ GFP-R; 3′ GFP-F
Terms and licenses: Academic/Nonprofit Terms; Industry Terms: Not Available to Industry
Depositor comments: JBEI Part ID: JPUB_000119; Origin: BBR1
How to cite: pBbB5c-GFP was a gift from Jay Keasling (Addgene plasmid # 35353 ; http://n2t.net/addgene:35353 ; RRID:Addgene_35353)
