[The description below was written by a language model from this plasmid's Addgene catalogue record and pLannotate feature annotations shown in this document.]
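Description:
pBbB5c-GFP is a bacterial expression plasmid from the BglBrick (pBb) vector family, a modular synthetic-biology platform in which origin, promoter and resistance marker are combined systematically and encoded in the plasmid name. Here the combination is the BBR1 origin, the lacUV5 promoter and chloramphenicol resistance. The full sequence is 4,694 nt, consistent with a 3,977 bp backbone plus a 717 bp GFP insert. Replication depends on the pBBR1 oriV together with its cognate Rep protein, a broad-host-range system originally from Bordetella bronchiseptica. The record lists the plasmid as low copy. Selection is provided by the cat gene (chloramphenicol acetyltransferase) under its own promoter, followed by a lambda t0 terminator that insulates it from the neighbouring replication module.

The expression cassette consists of the lacUV5 promoter, an "up" mutant of the E. coli lac promoter, followed by a lac operator and then the GFP coding sequence, which the annotation matches to an Aequorea victoria-derived variant. Transcription is stopped by tandem rrnB T1 and T7Te terminators. The plasmid carries its own lacI gene with its native promoter, oriented divergently from the cassette, so repression is self-contained and GFP expression can be induced with IPTG regardless of the host's lacI status. A CAP binding site and a short tetracycline-resistance gene fragment are also annotated near lacI. The fragment appears to be a nonfunctional remnant rather than a working marker.

With GFP as a reporter in the cloning position, the construct serves to characterise the expression behaviour of this origin/promoter/marker combination, and the reporter can be exchanged for a gene of interest by restriction-based cloning.
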