Features (pLannotate 1.2.2; 14 found; start..end, strand, type, name):
     15..36      -  protein_bind   CAP binding site: CAP binding activates transcription in the presence of cAMP. E. coli catabolite activator protein
     49..1131    -  CDS            lacI: lac repressor; lacI; The lac repressor binds to the lac operator to inhibit transcription in E. coli. This inhibition can be relieved by adding lactose or isopropyl-β-D-thiogalactopyranoside (IPTG).
   1132..1209    -  promoter       lacI promoter: lacI
   1217..1496    -  CDS            TcR (fragment): tetracycline efflux protein; tet; confers resistance to tetracycline
   1520..1550    +  promoter       lac UV5 promoter: E. coli lac promoter with an "up" mutation
   1558..1574    +  protein_bind   lac operator: The lac repressor binds to the lac operator to inhibit transcription in E. coli. This inhibition can be relieved by adding lactose or isopropyl-β-D-thiogalactopyranoside (IPTG). lac repressor encoded by lacI
   1615..2328    +  CDS            &alpha;GFP: &alpha;GFP is a basic (constitutively fluorescent) long stokes shift fluorescent protein published in 1996, derived from Aequorea victoria.
   2364..2435    +  terminator     rrnB T1 terminator: transcription terminator T1 from the E. coli rrnB gene
   2451..2478    +  terminator     T7Te terminator: phage T7 early transcription terminator
   2545..3207    -  CDS            pBBR1 Rep: replication protein for the broad-host-range plasmid pBBR1 from Bordetella bronchiseptica
   3208..3781    -  rep_origin     pBBR1 oriV (fragment): replication origin of the broad-host-range plasmid pBBR1 from Bordetella bronchiseptica; requires the pBBR1 Rep protein for replication
   3794..3888    -  terminator     lambda t0 terminator: transcription terminator from phage lambda
   3912..4568    -  CDS            cat: CAT_ECOLX - Experimental evidence at protein level: Swiss-Prot protein existence level 1. This enzyme is an effector of chloramphenicol resistance in bacteria. From Escherichia coli. This protein is used as a marker in many commonly used cloning vectors, such as pACYC184.
   4569..4671    -  promoter       cat promoter: promoter of the E. coli cat gene encoding chloramphenicol acetyltransferase
>Addgene plasmid #35353 | pBbB5c-GFP | depositor full sequence | sequence record 43020 | pBbB5c-GFP sequence 4694 bps
GACGTCGGTGCCTAATGAGTGAGCTAACTTACATTAATTGCGTTGCGCTCACTGCCCGCTTTCCAGTCGG
GAAACCTGTCGTGCCAGCTGCATTAATGAATCGGCCAACGCGCGGGGAGAGGCGGTTTGCGTATTGGGCG
CCAGGGTGGTTTTTCTTTTCACCAGTGAGACGGGCAACAGCTGATTGCCCTTCACCGCCTGGCCCTGAGA
GAGTTGCAGCAAGCGGTCCACGCTGGTTTGCCCCAGCAGGCGAAAATCCTGTTTGATGGTGGTTAACGGC
GGGATATAACATGAGCTGTCTTCGGTATCGTCGTATCCCACTACCGAGATGTCCGCACCAACGCGCAGCC
CGGACTCGGTAATGGCGCGCATTGCGCCCAGCGCCATCTGATCGTTGGCAACCAGCATCGCAGTGGGAAC
GATGCCCTCATTCAGCATTTGCATGGTTTGTTGAAAACCGGACATGGCACTCCAGTCGCCTTCCCGTTCC
GCTATCGGCTGAATTTGATTGCGAGTGAGATATTTATGCCAGCCAGCCAGACGCAGACGCGCCGAGACAG
AACTTAATGGGCCCGCTAACAGCGCGATTTGCTGGTGACCCAATGCGACCAGATGCTCCACGCCCAGTCG
CGTACCGTCTTCATGGGAGAAAATAATACTGTTGATGGGTGTCTGGTCAGAGACATCAAGAAATAACGCC
GGAACATTAGTGCAGGCAGCTTCCACAGCAATGGCATCCTGGTCATCCAGCGGATAGTTAATGATCAGCC
CACTGACGCGTTGCGCGAGAAGATTGTGCACCGCCGCTTTACAGGCTTCGACGCCGCTTCGTTCTACCAT
CGACACCACCACGCTGGCACCCAGTTGATCGGCGCGAGATTTAATCGCCGCGACAATTTGCGACGGCGCG
TGCAGGGCCAGACTGGAGGTGGCAACGCCAATCAGCAACGACTGTTTGCCCGCCAGTTGTTGTGCCACGC
GGTTGGGAATGTAATTCAGCTCCGCCATCGCCGCTTCCACTTTTTCCCGCGTTTTCGCAGAAACGTGGCT
GGCCTGGTTCACCACGCGGGAAACGGTCTGATAAGAGACACCGGCATACTCTGCGACATCGTATAACGTT
ACTGGTTTCACATTCACCACCCTGAATTGACTCTCTTCCGGGCGCTATCATGCCATACCGCGAAAGGTTT
TGCGCCATTCGATGGTGTCCGGGATCTCGACGCTCTCCCTTATGCGACTCCTGCATTAGGAAGCAGCCCA
GTAGTAGGTTGAGGCCGTTGAGCACCGCCGCCGCAAGGAATGGTGCATGCAAGGAGATGGCGCCCAACAG
TCCCCCGGCCACGGGGCCTGCCACCATACCCACGCCGAAACAAGCGCTCATGAGCCCGAAGTGGCGAGCC
CGATCTTCCCCATCGGTGATGTCGGCGATATAGGCGCCAGCAACCGCACCTGTGGCGCCGGTGATGCCGG
CCACGATGCGTCCGGCGTAGAGGATCGAGATCGTTTAGGCACCCCAGGCTTTACACTTTATGCTTCCGGC
TCGTATAATGTGTGGAATTGTGAGCGGATAACAATTTCAGAATTCAAAAGATCTTTTAAGAAGGAGATAT
ACATATGAGTAAAGGAGAAGAACTTTTCACTGGAGTTGTCCCAATTCTTGTTGAATTAGATGGTGATGTT
AATGGGCACAAATTTTCTGTCAGTGGAGAGGGTGAAGGTGATGCAACATACGGAAAACTTACCCTTAAAT
TTATTTGCACTACTGGAAAACTACCTGTTCCGTGGCCAACACTTGTCACTACTTTCTCTTATGGTGTTCA
ATGCTTTTCCCGTTATCCGGATCACATGAAACGGCATGACTTTTTCAAGAGTGCCATGCCCGAAGGTTAT
GTACAGGAACGCACTATATCTTTCAAAGATGACGGGAACTACAAGACGCGTGCTGAAGTCAAGTTTGAAG
GTGATACCCTTGTTAATCGTATCGAGTTAAAAGGTATTGATTTTAAAGAAGATGGAAACATTCTCGGACA
CAAACTGGAGTACAACTATAACTCACACAATGTATACATCACGGCAGACAAACAAAAGAATGGAATCAAA
GCTAACTTCAAAATTCGCCACAACATTGAAGATGGCTCCGTTCAACTAGCAGACCATTATCAACAAAATA
CTCCAATTGGCGATGGCCCTGTCCTTTTACCAGACAACCATTACCTGTCCACACAATCTGCCCTTTCGAA
AGATCCCAACGAAAAGCGTGACCACATGGTCCTTCTTGAGTTTGTAACTGCTGCTGGGATTACACATGGC
ATGGATGAGCTCTACAAATAAGGATCCAAACTCGAGTAAGGATCTCCAGGCATCAAATAAAACGAAAGGC
TCAGTCGAAAGACTGGGCCTTTCGTTTTATCTGTTGTTTGTCGGTGAACGCTCTCTACTAGAGTCACACT
GGCTCACCTTCGGGTGGGCCTTTCTGCGTTTATACCTAGGCTACAGCCGATAGTCTGGAACAGCGCACTT
ACGGGTTGCTGCGCAACCCAAGTGCTACCGGCGCGGCAGCGTGACCCGTGTCGGCGGCTCCAACGGCTCG
CCATCGTCCAGAAAACACGGCTCATCGGGCATCGGCAGGCGCTGCTGCCCGCGCCGTTCCCATTCCTCCG
TTTCGGTCAAGGCTGGCAGGTCTGGTTCCATGCCCGGAATGCCGGGCTGGCTGGGCGGCTCCTCGCCGGG
GCCGGTCGGTAGTTGCTGCTCGCCCGGATACAGGGTCGGGATGCGGCGCAGGTCGCCATGCCCCAACAGC
GATTCGTCCTGGTCGTCGTGATCAACCACCACGGCGGCACTGAACACCGACAGGCGCAACTGGTCGCGGG
GCTGGCCCCACGCCACGCGGTCATTGACCACGTAGGCCAACACGGTGCCGGGGCCGTTGAGCTTCACGAC
GGAGATCCAGCGCTCGGCCACCAAGTCCTTGACTGCGTATTGGACCGTCCGCAAAGAACGTCCGATGAGC
TTGGAAAGTGTCTTCTGGCTGACCACCACGGCGTTCTGGTGGCCCATCTGCGCCACGAGGTGATGCAGCA
GCATTGCCGCCGTGGGTTTCCTCGCAATAAGCCCGGCCCACGCCTCATGCGCTTTGCGTTCCGTTTGCAC
CCAGTGACCGGGCTTGTTCTTGGCTTGAATGCCGATTTCTCTGGACTGCGTGGCCATGCTTATCTCCATG
CGGTAGGGGTGCCGCACGGTTGCGGCACCATGCGCAATCAGCTGCAACTTTTCGGCAGCGCGACAACAAT
TATGCGTTGCGTAAAAGTGGCAGTCAATTACAGATTTTCTTTAACCTACGCAATGAGCTATTGCGGGGGG
TGCCGCAATGAGCTGTTGCGTACCCCCCTTTTTTAAGTTGTTGATTTTTAAGTCTTTCGCATTTCGCCCT
ATATCTAGTTCTTTGGTGCCCAAAGAAGGGCACCCCTGCGGGGTTCCCCCACGCCTTCGGCGCGGCTCCC
CCTCCGGCAAAAAGTGGCCCCTCCGGGGCTTGTTGATCGACTGCGCGGCCTTCGGCCTTGCCCAAGGTGG
CGCTGCCCCCTTGGAACCCCCGCACTCGCCGCCGTGAGGCTCGGGGGGCAGGCGGGCGGGCTTCGCCCTT
CGACTGCCCCCACTCGCATAGGCTTGGGTCGTTCCAGGCGCGTCAAGGCCAAGCCGCTGCGCGGTCGCTG
CGCGAGCCTTGACCCGCCTTCCACTTGGTGTCCAACCGGCAAGCGAAGCGCGCAGGCCGCAGGCCGGAGG
CACTAGTGCTTGGATTCTCACCAATAAAAAACGCCCGGCGGCAACCGAGCGTTCTGAACAAATCCAGATG
GAGTTCTGAGGTCATTACTGGATCTATCAACAGGAGTCCAAGCGAGCTCGATATCAAATTACGCCCCGCC
CTGCCACTCATCGCAGTACTGTTGTAATTCATTAAGCATTCTGCCGACATGGAAGCCATCACAAACGGCA
TGATGAACCTGAATCGCCAGCGGCATCAGCACCTTGTCGCCTTGCGTATAATATTTGCCCATGGTGAAAA
CGGGGGCGAAGAAGTTGTCCATATTGGCCACGTTTAAATCAAAACTGGTGAAACTCACCCAGGGATTGGC
TGAGACGAAAAACATATTCTCAATAAACCCTTTAGGGAAATAGGCCAGGTTTTCACCGTAACACGCCACA
TCTTGCGAATATATGTGTAGAAACTGCCGGAAATCGTCGTGGTATTCACTCCAGAGCGATGAAAACGTTT
CAGTTTGCTCATGGAAAACGGTGTAACAAGGGTGAACACTATCCCATATCACCAGCTCACCGTCTTTCAT
TGCCATACGAAATTCCGGATGAGCATTCATCAGGCGGGCAAGAATGTGAATAAAGGCCGGATAAAACTTG
TGCTTATTTTTCTTTACGGTCTTTAAAAAGGCCGTAATATCCAGCTGAACGGTCTGGTTATAGGTACATT
GAGCAACTGACTGAAATGCCTCAAAATGTTCTTTACGATGCCATTGGGATATATCAACGGTGGTATATCC
AGTGATTTTTTTCTCCATTTTAGCTTCCTTAGCTCCTGAAAATCTCGATAACTCAAAAAATACGCCCGGT
AGTGATCTTATTTCATTATGGTGAAAGTTGGAACCTCTTACGTGCCGATCAACGTCTCATTTTCGCCAGA
TATC
