>Addgene plasmid #35353 | pBbB5c-GFP | addgene partial sequence | sequence record 43707 | GFP-F 5'-GGTCCTTCTTGAGTTTGTAAC-3'
TCTACAAATAAGGATCCAAACTCGAGTAAGGATCTCCAGGCATCAAATAAAACGAAAGGCTCAGTCGAAA
GACTGGGCCTTTCGTTTTATCTGTTGTTTGTCGGTGAACGCTCTCTACTAGAGTCACACTGGCTCACCTT
CGGGTGGGCCTTTCTGCGTTTATACCTAGGCTACAGCCGATAGTCTGGAACAGCGCACTTACGGGTTGCT
GCGCAACCCAAGTGCTACCGGCGCGGCAGCGTGACCCGTGTCGGCGGCTCCAACGGCTCGCCATCGTCCA
GAAAACACGGCTCATCGGGCATCGGCAGGCGCTGCTGCCCGCGCCGTTCCCATTCCTCCGTTTCGGTCAA
GGCTGGCAGGTCTGGTTCCATGCCCGGAATGCCGGGCTGGCTGGGCGGCTCCTCGCCGGGGCCGGTCGGT
AGTTGCTGCTCGCCCGGATACAGGGTCGGGATGCGGCGCAGGTCGCCATGCCCCAACAGCGATTCGTCCT
GGTCGTCGTGATCAACCACCACGGCGGCACTGAACACCGACAGGCGCAACTGGTCGCGGGGCTGGCCCCA
CGCCACGCGGTCATTGACCACGTAGGCCAACACGGTGCCGGGGCCGTTGAGCTTCACGACGGAGATCCAG
CGCTCGGCCACCAAGTCCTTGACTGCGTATTGGACCGTCCGCAAAGAACGTCCGATGAGCTTGGAAAGTG
TCTTCTGGCTGACCACCACGGCGTTCTGGTGGCCCATCTGCGCCACGAGGTGATGCAGCAGCATTGCCGC
CGTGGGTTTCCTCGCAATAAGCCCGGCCCACG
