>Addgene plasmid #35353 | pBbB5c-GFP | addgene partial sequence | sequence record 43708 | GFP-R 5'-CCATCTAATTCAACAAGAATTGGGACAAC-3'
CTTTACTCATATGTATATCTCCTTCTTAAAAGATCTTTTGAATTCTGAAATTGTTATCCGCTCACAATTC
CACACATTATACGAGCCGGAAGCATAAAGTGTAAAGCCTGGGGTGCCTAAACGATCTCGATCCTCTACGC
CGGACGCATCGTGGCCGGCATCACCGGCGCCACAGGTGCGGTTGCTGGCGCCTATATCGCCGACATCACC
GATGGGGAAGATCGGGCTCGCCACTTCGGGCTCATGAGCGCTTGTTTCGGCGTGGGTATGGTGGCAGGCC
CCGTGGCCGGGGGACTGTTGGGCGCCATCTCCTTGCATGCACCATTCCTTGCGGCGGCGGTGCTCAACGG
CCTCAACCTACTACTGGGCTGCTTCCTAATGCAGGAGTCGCATAAGGGAGAGCGTCGAGATCCCGGACAC
CATCGAATGGCGCAAAACCTTTCGCGGTATGGCATGATAGCGCCCGGAAGAGAGTCAATTCAGGGTGGTG
AATGTGAAACCAGTAACGTTATACGATGTCGCAGAGTATGCCGGTGTCTCTTATCAGACCGTTTCCCGCG
TGGTGAACCAGGCCAGCCACGTTTCTGCGAAAACGCGGGAAAAAGTGGAAGCGGCGATGGCGGAGCTGAA
TTACATTCCCAACCGCGTGGCACAACAACTGGCGGGCAAACAGTCGTTGCTGATTGGCGTTGCCACCTCC
AGTCTGGCCCTGCACGCGCCGTCGCAAATTGTCGCGGCGATTAAATCTCGCGCCGATCAACTGGGTGCCA
GCGTGGTGGTGTCGATGGTAGAACGAAGCGGCGTCGAAGCCTGTAAAGCGGCGGTGCACAATCTTCTCGC
GCAACGCGTCAGTGGGCTGATCAT
